>Addgene plasmid #13984 | RCAS (A) goosecoid (CT#19) | addgene full sequence | sequence record 361670 | Addgene NGS Result
GCCATTTGACCATTCACCACATTGGTGTGCACCTGGGTTGATGGCCGGACCGTTGATTCCCTGACGACTA
CGAGCACCTGCATGAAGCAGAAGGCTTCATTTGGTGACCCCGACGTGATAGTTAGGGAATAGTGGTCGGC
CACAGACGGCGTGGCGATCCTGTCTCCATCCGTCTCGTCTATCGGGAGGCGAGTTCGATGACCCTGGTGG
AGGGGGCTGCGGCTTAGGGAGGCAGAAGCTGAGTACCGTCGGAGGGAGCTCCAGGGCCCGGAGCGACTGA
CCCCTGCCGAGAACTCAGAGGGTCGTCGGAAGACGGAGAGTGAGCCCGACGACCACCCCAGGCACGTCTT
TGGTCGGCCTGCGGATCAAGCATGGAAGCCGTCATTAAGGTGATTTCGTCCGCGTGTAAAACCTATTGCG
GGAAAATCTCTCCTTCTAAGAAGGAAATAGGGGCCATGTTGTCCCTGTTACAAAAGGAAGGGTTGCTTAT
GTCTCCCTCAGATTTATATTCTCCGGGGTCCTGGGATCCCATCACTGCGGCGCTCTCCCAGCGGGCAATG
GTACTTGGAAAATCGGGAGAGTTAAAAACCTGGGGATTGGTTTTGGGGGCATTGAAGGCGGCTCGAGAGG
AACAGGTTACATCTGAGCAAGCAAAGTTTTGGTTGGGATTAGGGGGAGGGAGGGTCTCTCCCCCAGGTCC
GGAGTGCATCGAGAAACCAGCTACGGAGCGGCGAATCGACAAAGGGGAGGAGGTGGGAGAAACAACTGTG
CAGCGAGATGCGAAGATGGCGCCAGAGGAAGCGGCCACACCTAAAACCGTTGGCACATCCTGCTATCATT
GCGGAACAGCTGTTGGCTGCAATTGCGCCACCGCCACAGCCTCGGCCCCTCCTCCCCCTTATGTGGGGAG
TGGTTTGTATCCTTCCCTGGCGGGGGTGGGAGAGCAGCAGGGCCAGGGAGATAACACGTCTCGGGGGGCG
GAGCAGCCAAGGGAGGAGCCAGGGCACGCGGGTCAGGCCCCTGGGCCGGCCCTGACTGACTGGGCAAGGG
TAAGGGAGGAGCTTGCGAGTACTGGTCCGCCCGTGGTGGCCATGCCTGTAGTGATTAAGACAGAGGGACC
CGCCTGGACCCCTCTGGAGCCAAAATTGATCACAAGACTGGCTGATACGGTCAGGACCAAGGGCTTACGA
TCCCCGATCACTATGGCAGAAGTGGAAGCGCTCATGTCCTCCCCGTTGCTGCCGCATGACGTCACGAATC
TAATGAGAGTGATTTTAGGACCTGCCCCATATGCCTTATGGATGGACGCTTGGGGAGTCCAACTCCAGAC
GGTTATAGCGGCAGCCACTCGCGACCCCCGACACCCAGCGAACGGTCAAGGGCGGGGGGAACGGACTAAC
TTGGATCGATTAAAGGGCTTAGCTGATGGGATGGTGGGCAACCCACAGGGTCAGGCCGCATTATTAAGAC
CGGGGGAATTGGTTGCTATTACGGCGTCGGCTCTCCAGGCGTTTAGAGAAGTTGCCCGGCTGGCGGAACC
TGCAGGTCCATGGGCGGACATCACGCAGGGACCATCTGAGTCCTTTGTTGATTTTGCCAATCGGCTTATA
AAGGCGGTTGAGGGGTCAGATCTCCCGCCTTCCGCGCGGGCTCCGGTGATCATTGACTGCTTTAGGCAGA
AGTCACAGCCAGATATTCAGCAGCTTATACGGGCAGCACCCTCCACGCTGACCACCCCAGGAGAGATAAT
CAAATATGTGCTAGACAGGCAGAAGATTGCCCCTCTTACGGATCAAGGCATAGCCGCGGCCATGTCGTCT
GCTATCCAGCCCTTAGTTATGGCAGTAGTCAATAGAGAGAGGGATGGACAAACTGGGTCGGGTGGTCGTG
CCCGAGGGCTCTGCTACACTTGTGGATCCCCGGGACATTATCAGGCACAGTGCCCGAAAAAACGAAAGTC
AGGAAACAGCCGTGAGCGATGTCAGCTGTGTGACGGGATGGGACACAACGCTAAACAGTGTAGGAAGCGG
GATGGCAACCAGGGCCAACGCCCAGGAAGAGGTCTCTCTTCGGGGCCGTGGCCCGGCCCTGAGCAGCCTG
CCGTCTCGTTAGCGATGACAATGGAACATAAAGATCGCCCCTTGGTTAGGGTCATTCTGACTAACACTGG
GAGTCATCCAGTCAAACAACGTTCGGTGTATATCACCGCGCTGTTGGACTCCGGAGCGGACATCACTATT
ATTTCGGAGGAGGATTGGCCTACTGATTGGCCGGTGGTGGACACCGCGAACCCACAGATCCATGGCATAG
GAGGGGGAATTCCCATGCGAAAATCCCGGGATATGATAGAGGTGGGGGTTATTAACCGAGACGGGTCGTT
GGAGCGACCCCTGCTCCTCTTCCCCGCAGTCGCTATGGTTAGAGGGAGTATCCTAGGAAGAGATTGTCTG
CAGGGCCTAGGGCTCCGCTTGACAAATTTATAGGGAGGGCCACTGTTCTTACTGTTGCGCTACATCTGGC
TATTCCGCTCAAATGGAAGTCAGACCGCACGCCTGTGTGGATTGACCAGTGGCCCCTTCCTGAAGGTAAA
CTTGTAGCGCTAACGCAATTAGTGGAAAAAGAATTACAGTTAGGACATATAGAGCCCTCACTTAGTTGTT
GGAACACACCTGTTTTTGTGATCCGGAAGGCTTCCGGGTCTTATCGCTTATTGCATGATTTGCGCGCTGT
TAACGCCAAGCTTGTTCCTTTTGGGGCCGTCCAACAGGGGGCGCCAGTTCTCTCCGCGCTCCCGCGTGGC
TGGCCCCTGATGGTCCTAGACCTCAAGGATTGCTTCTTTTCTATCCCTCTTGCGGAACAAGATCGCGAAG
CTTTTGCATTTACGCTCCCCTCTGTGAATAACCAGGCCCCCGCTCGAAGATTCCAATGGAAGGTCTTGCC
CCAAGGGATGACCTGTTCTCCCACTATCTGTCAGTTGGTAGTGGGTCAGGTGCTCGAGCCCTTGCGACTC
AAGCACCCAGCTCTGCGCATGTTGCATTATATGGACGATCTTTTGCTAGCCGCCTCAAGTCATGATGGGT
TGGAAGCGGCAGGGAAGGAGGTTATCGGTACATTGGAAAGAGCCGGGTTCACTATTTCGCCGGATAAGAT
CCAGAGGGAGCCCGGAGTACAATATCTTGGGTACAAGTTAGGCAGTACGTATGTAGCACCCGTAGGCTTG
GTAGCAGAACCCAGGATAGCCACCTTGTGGGATGTTCAAAAGCTGGTGGGGTCACTTCAGTGGCTTCGCC
CAGCGTTAGGGATCCCGCCACGACTGATGGGTCCCTTTTATGAGCAGTTACGAGGGTCAGATCCTAACGA
GGCGAGGGAATGGAATCTAGACATGAAAATGGCCTGGAGAGAGATCGTACAGCTTAGCACTACTGCTGCC
TTGGAACGATGGGACCCTGCCCAGCCTCTGGAAGGAGCGGTCGCTAGATGTGAACAGGGGGCAATAGGGG
TCCTGGGACAGGGACTGTCCACACACCCAAGGCCATGTTTGTGGTTATTCTCCACCCAACCCACCAAGGC
GTTTACTGCTTGGTTAGAAGTGCTCACCCTTTTGATTACTAAGCTACGCGCTTCGGCAGTGCGAACCTTT
GGCAAGGAGGTTGATATCCTCCTGTTGCCTGCATGCTTCCGGGAGGACCTTCCGCTCCCGGAGGGGATCC
TGTTAGCACTTAGGGGGTTTGCAGGAAAAATCAGGAGTAGTGACACGCCATCTATTTTTGACATTGCGCG
TCCACTGCATGTTTCTCTGAAAGTGAGGGTTACCGACCACCCTGTGCCGGGACCCACTGTCTTTACCGAC
GCCTCCTCAAGCACCCATAAAGGGGTGGTAGTCTGGAGGGAGGGCCCAAGGTGGGAGATAAAAGAAATAG
TTGATTTGGGGGCAAGTGTACAACAACTGGAGGCACGCGCTGTGGCCATGGCACTTCTGCTGTGGCCGAC
AACGCCCACTAATGTAGTGACTGACTCTGCGTTTGTTGCGAAAATGTTACTCAAGATGGGACAGGAGGGA
GTCCCGTCTACAGCGGCAGCTTTTATTTTAGAGGATGCGTTAAGCCAAAGGTCAGCCATGGCCGCCGTTC
TCCACGTGCGGAGTCATTCTGAAGTGCCAGGGTTTTTCACAGAAGGAAATGACGTGGCAGATAGCCAAGC
CACCTTTCAAGCGTATCCCTTGAGAGAGGCTAAAGATCTTCATACCGCTCTCCATATTGGACCCCGCGCG
CTATCCAAAGCGTGTAATATATCTATGCAGCAGGCTAGGGAGGTTGTTCAGACCTGCCCGCATTGTAATT
CAGCCCCTGCGTTGGAGGCCGGGGTAAACCCTAGGGGTTTGGGACCCCTACAGATATGGCAGACAGACTT
TACGCTTGAGCCTAGAATGGCTCCCCGTTCCTGGCTCGCTGTTACTGTGGACACCGCCTCATCAGCGATA
GTCGTAACTCAGCATGGCCGTGTTACATCGGTTGCTGCACAACATCATTGGGCCACGGCTATCGCCGTTT
TGGGAAGACCAAAGGCCATAAAAACAGATAACGGGTCCTGCTTCACGTCTAAATCCACGCGGGAGTGGCT
CGCGAGATGGGGGATAGCACACACCACCGGGATTCCGGGAAATTCCCAGGGTCAAGCTATGGTAGAGCGG
GCCAACCGGCTCCTGAAAGATAAGATCCGTGTGCTTGCGGAAGGGGACGGCTTTATGAAAAGAATCCCCG
CCAGCAAACAGGGGGAACTACTAGCCAAAGCAATGTATGCCCTCAATCACTTTGAGCGTGGTGAAAACAC
AAAAACACCGGTACAAAAACACTGGAGACCTACCGTTCTTACAGAAGGACCCCCGGTTAAAATACGAATA
GAGACAGGGGAGTGGGAAAAAGGATGGAACGTGCTGGTCTGGGGACGAGGTTATGCCGCTGTGAAAAACA
GGGACACTGATAAGGTTATTTGGGTACCCTCTCGGAAAGTTAAACCGGATGTCACCCAAAAGGATGAGGT
GACTAAGAAAGATGAGGCGAGCCCTCTTTTTGCAGGCATTTCTGACTGGATACCCTGGGAAGACGAGCAA
GAAGGACTCCAAGGAGAAACCGCTAGCAACAAGCAAGAAAGACCCGGAGAAGACACCCTTGCTGCCAACG
AGAGTTAATTATATTCTCATTATTGGTGTCCTGGTCTTGTGTGAGGTTACGGGGGTAAGAGCTGATGTCC
ACTTACTCGAGCAGCCAGGGAACCTTTGGATTACATGGGCCAACCGTACAGGCCAAACGGATTTTTGCCT
CTCTACACAGTCAGCCACCTCCCCTTTTCAAACATGTTTGATAGGTATCCCGTCCCCTATTTCCGAGGGT
GATTTTAAGGGATATGTTTCTGATACAAATTGCACCACCTTGGGAACTGATCGGTTAGTCTCGTCAGCCG
ACTTTACTGGCGGACCTGACAACAGTACCACCCTCACTTATCGGAAGGTCTCATGCTTGTTGTTAAAGCT
GAATGTCTCTATGTGGGATGAGCCACCTGAACTACAGCTGTTAGGTTCCCAGTCTCTCCCTAACATTACT
AATATTGCTCAGATTTCCGGTATAACCGGGGGATGCGTAGGCTTCAGACCACAAGGGGTTCCTTGGTATC
TAGGTTGGTCTAGACAGGAGGCCACGCGGTTTCTCCTTAGACACCCCTCTTTCTCTAAATCCACGGAACC
GTTTACGGTGGTGACAGCGGATAGGCACAATCTTTTTATGGGGAGTGAGTACTGCGGTGCATATGGCTAC
AGATTTTGGAACATGTATAACTGCTCACAGGTGGGGCGGCAGTACCGCTGTGGTAATGCGCGCAGCCCCC
GCCCGGGTCTTCCTGAAATCCAGTGTACAAGGAGAGGAGGCAAATGGGTTAATCAATCACAGGAAATTAA
TGAGTCGGAGCCGTTCAGCTTTACGGTGAACTGTACAGCTAGTAGTTTGGGTAATGCCAGTGGGTGTTGC
GGAAAAGCAGGCACGATTCTCCCGGGAAAGTGGGTCGACAGCACACAAGGTAGTTTCACCAAACCAAAAG
CGCTACCACCCGCAATTTTCCTCATTTGTGGGGATCGCGCATGGCAAGGAATTCCCAGTCGTCCGGTAGG
GGGCCCCTGCTATTTAGGCAAGCTTACCATGTTAGCACCTAAGCATACAGATATTCTCAAGGTGCTTGTC
AATTCATCGCGGACAGGTATAAGACGTAAACGAAGCACCTCACACCTGGATGATACATGCTCAGATGAAG
TGCAGCTTTGGGGTCCTACAGCAAGAATCTTTGCATCTATCCTAGCCCCGGGGGTAGCAGCTGCGCAAGC
CTTAAGAGAAATTGAGAGACTAGCCTGTTGGTCCGTTAAACAGGCTAACTTGACAACATCACTCCTCGGG
GACTTATTGGATGATGTCACGAGTATTCGACACGCGGTCCTGCAGAACCGAGCGGCTATTGACTTCTTGC
TCCTAGCTCACGGCCATGGCTGTGAGGACGTTGCCGGAATGTGCTGTTTCAATTTGAGTGATCACAGTGA
GTCTATACAGAAGAAGTTCCAGCTAATGAAGGAACATGTCAATAAGATCGGCGTGGACAGCGACCCAATT
GGAAGTTGGCTGCGAGGACTATTCGGGGGAATAGGAGAATGGGCCGTTCATTTGCTGAAAGGACTGCTTT
TGGGGCTTGTAGTTATTTTGTTGCTAGTAGTGTGCCTGCCTTGCCTTTTGCAAATCGTATGCGGTAACAT
CAGAAAGATGATTAATAACTCCATCAGCTACCACACGGAATATAAGAAGCTGCAAAAGGCCTGTGGGCAG
CCTGAAAGCAGAATAGTATAAGGCAGTACATGGGTGGTGGTATAGCGCTTGCGAGTCCATCGAGGAAGGC
AGGAAAGACAGCTATTGGTAATTGTGAAATACGCTTTTGTCTGTGTGCTGCAGGAGCTGAGCTGACTCTG
CTGGTGGCCTCGCGTACCACTGTGGCATCGATTCTAGACCACTGTGGCCAGGCGGTAGCTGGGACGTGCA
GCCGACCACCATGGCTGCGAGCATGTTCAGCATCGACAACATCCTGGCGGCCAGACCTCGCTGCAAGGAC
TCGGTGCTGCTGCCCCCGAGCGCCGCGCCCGTCGTCTTCCCCAGCCTGCACGGGGACTCCCTCTACGGCG
CTGCCTCCGACTACGGAGGATTTTACTCCCGGGCTGTGGCTCCCGGCTCGGCGCTGCCGGCGGTCGGCGG
CTCCCGCCTGGGCTACAACAACTACTACTACGGGCAGCTGCATGTGCCCACGTCTCCCGTGGGCCCGTCG
TGTTGCGGGGCCGTGCCGCCGCTGGGGGCCCAGCAGTGCTCCTGCGTGCCCCCCGCAGGTTACGAGGGCG
CTGGGTCGGTGCTGATGTCCCCTGTTCCCCATCAGATGTTGCCCTACATGAACGTAGGCACTTTGTCCCG
GACGGAGCTGCAGTTACTCAACCAGCTGCACTGCAGGCGGAAAAGACGGCACCGGACTATCTTCACTGAC
GAGCAGCTCGAAGCGCTGGAAAACCTCTTCCAGGAAACGAAATACCCAGACGTGGGCACCAGGGAACAGC
TGGCGAGGAGGGTGCACTTAAGAGAGGAGAAAGTGGAGGTTTGGTTCAAAAACCGCCGGGCGAAATGGAG
GAGGCAAAAGCGGTCGTCTTCCGAGGAGTCGGAAAATGCACAGAAATGGAATAAAGCGTCTAAAACGTCT
CCGGAGAAGAGGCAAGAAGACGGGAAAAGCGATTTGGACTCCGACAGCTGAGTCGACCTGCAGCCAAGCT
TATCGATGCGATGTACGGGCCAGATATACGCGTATCTGAGGGGACTAGGGTGTGTTTAGGCGAAAAGCGG
GGCTTCGGTTGTACGCGGTTAGGAGTCCCCTCAGGATATAGTAGTTTCGCTTTTGCATAGGGAGGGGGAA
ATGTAGTCTTATGCAATACTCTTGTAGTCTTGCAACATGGTAACGATGAGTTAGCAACATGCCTTACAAG
GAGAGAAAAAGCACCGTGCATGCCGATTGGTGGAAGTAAGGTGGTACGATCGTGCCTTATTAGGAAGGCA
ACAGACGGGTCTGACATGGATTGGACGAACCACTGAATTCCGCATTGCAGAGATATTGTATTTAAGTGCC
TAGCTCGATACAATAAACGCCATTTGACCATTCACCACATTGGTGTGCACCTGGGTTGATGGCCGGACCG
TTGATTCCCTGACGACTACGAGCACCTGCATGAAGCAGAAGGCTTCATTTGGTGACCCCGACGTGATAGT
TAGGGAATAGTGGTCGGCCACAGACGGCGTGGCGATCCTGTCTCCATCCGTCTCGTCTATCGGGAGGCGA
GTTCGATGACCCTGGTGGAGGGGGCTGCGGCTTAGGGAGGCAGAAGCTGAGTACCGTCGGAGGGGATCCA
CAGGACGGGTGTGGTCGCCATGATCGCGTAGTCGATAGTGGCTCCAAGTAGCGAAGCGAGCAGGACTGGG
CGGCGGCCAAAGCGGTCGGACAGTGCTCCGAGAACGGGTGCGCATAGAAATTGCATCAACGCATATAGCG
CTAGCAGCACGCCATAGTGACTGGCGATGCTGTCGGAATGGACGATATCCCGCAAGAGGCCCGGCAGTAC
CGGCATAACCAAGCCTATGCCTACAGCATCCAGGGTGACGGTGCCGAGGATGACGATGAGCGCATTGTTA
GATTTCATACACGGTGCCTGACTGCGTTAGCAATTTAACTGTGATAAACTACCGCATTAAAGCTCCAAGC
TTGGCTGTTTCCTGTGTGAAATTGTTATCCGCTCACAATTCCACACATTATACGAGCCGGAAGCATAAAG
TGTAAAGCCTGGGGTGCCTAATGAGTGAGAATTCTTGAAGACGAAAGGGCCTCGTGATACGCCTATTTTT
ATAGGTTAATGTCATGATAATAATGGTTTCTTAGACGTCAGGTGGCACTTTTCGGGGAAATGTGCGCGGA
ACCCCTATTTGTTTATTTTTCTAAATACATTCAAATATGTATCCGCTCATGAGACAATAACCCTGATAAA
TGCTTCAATAATATTGAAAAAGGAAGAGTATGAGTATTCAACATTTCCGTGTCGCCCTTATTCCCTTTTT
TGCGGCATTTTGCCTTCCTGTTTTTGCTCACCCAGAAACGCTGGTGAAAGTAAAAGATGCTGAAGATCAG
TTGGGTGCACGAGTGGGTTACATCGAACTGGATCTCAACAGCGGTAAGATCCTTGAGAGTTTTCGCCCCG
AAGAACGTTTTCCAATGATGAGCACTTTTAAAGTTCTGCTATGTGGCGCGGTATTATCCCGTGTTGACGC
CGGGCAAGAGCAACTCGGTCGCCGCATACACTATTCTCAGAATGACTTGGTTGAGTACTCACCAGTCACA
GAAAAGCATCTTACGGATGGCATGACAGTAAGAGAATTATGCAGTGCTGCCATAACCATGAGTGATAACA
CTGCGGCCAACTTACTTCTGACAACGATCGGAGGACCGAAGGAGCTAACCGCTTTTTTGCACAACATGGG
GGATCATGTAACTCGCCTTGATCGTTGGGAACCGGAGCTGAATGAAGCCATACCAAACGACGAGCGTGAC
ACCACGATGCCTGCAGCAATGGCAACAACGTTGCGCAAACTATTAACTGGCGAACTACTTACTCTAGCTT
CCCGGCAACAATTAATAGACTGGATGGAGGCGGATAAAGTTGCAGGACCACTTCTGCGCTCGGCCCTTCC
GGCTGGCTGGTTTATTGCTGATAAATCTGGAGCCGGTGAGCGTGGGTCTCGCGGTATCATTGCAGCACTG
GGGCCAGATGGTAAGCCCTCCCGTATCGTAGTTATCTACACGACGGGGAGTCAGGCAACTATGGATGAAC
GAAATAGACAGATCGCTGAGATAGGTGCCTCACTGATTAAGCATTGGTAACTGTCAGACCAAGTTTACTC
ATATATACTTTAGATTGATTTAAAACTTCATTTTTAATTTAAAAGGATCTAGGTGAAGATCCTTTTTGAT
AATCTCATGACCAAAATCCCTTAACGTGAGTTTTCGTTCCACTGAGCGTCAGACCCCGTAGAAAAGATCA
AAGGATCTTCTTGAGATCCTTTTTTTCTGCGCGTAATCTGCTGCTTGCAAACAAAAAAACCACCGCTACC
AGCGGTGGTTTGTTTGCCGGATCAAGAGCTACCAACTCTTTTTCCGAAGGTAACTGGCTTCAGCAGAGCG
CAGATACCAAATACTGTCCTTCTAGTGTAGCCGTAGTTAGGCCACCACTTCAAGAACTCTGTAGCACCGC
CTACATACCTCGCTCTGCTAATCCTGTTACCAGTGGCTGCTGCCAGTGGCGATAAGTCGTGTCTTACCGG
GTTGGACTCAAGACGATAGTTACCGGATAAGGCGCAGCGGTCGGGCTGAACGGGGGGTTCGTGCACACAG
CCCAGCTTGGAGCGAACGACCTACACCGAACTGAGATACCTACAGCGTGAGCTATGAGAAAGCGCCACGC
TTCCCGAAGGGAGAAAGGCGGACAGGTATCCGGTAAGCGGCAGGGTCGGAACAGGAGAGCGCACGAGGGA
GCTTCCAGGGGGAAACGCCTGGTATCTTTATAGTCCTGTCGGGTTTCGCCACCTCTGACTTGAGCGTCGA
TTTTTGTGATGCTCGTCAGGGGGGCGGAGCCTATGGAAAAACGCCAGCAACGCGGCCTTTTTACGGTTCC
TGGCCTTTTGCTGGCCTTTTGCTCACATGTTCTTTCCTGCGTTATCCCCTGATTCTGTGGATAACCGTAT
TACCGCCTTTGAGTGAGCTGATACCGCTCGCCGCAGCCGAACGACCGAGCGCAGCGAGTCAGTGAGCGAG
GAAGCGGAAGAGCGCCTGATGCGGTATTTTCTCCTTACGCATCTGTGCGGTATTTCACACCGCATATGGT
GCACTCTCAGTACAATCTGCTCTGATGCCGCATAGTTAAGCCAGTATACACTCCGCTATCGCTACGTGAC
TGGGTCATGGCTGCGCCCCGACACCCGCCAACACCCGCTGACGCGCCCTGACGGGCTTGTCTGCTCCCGG
CATCCGCTTACAGACAAGCTGTGACCGTCTCCGGGAGCTGCATGTGTCAGAGGTTTTCACCGTCATCACC
GAAACGCGCGAGGCAGCTGCGGTAAAGCTCATCAGCGTGGTCGTGAAGCGATTCACAGATGTCTGCCTGT
TCATCCGCGTCCAGCTCGTTGAGTTTCTCCAGAAGCGTTAATGTCTGGCTTCTGATAAAGCGGGCCATGT
TAAGGGCGGTTTTTTCCTGTTTGGTCACTGATGCCTCCGTGTAAGGAGGATTTCTGTTCATGGGGGTAAT
GATACCGATGAAACGAGAGAGGATGCTCACGATACGGGTTACTGATGATGAACATGCCCGGTTACTGGAA
CGTTGTGAGGGTAAACAACTGGCGGTATGGATGCGGCGGGACCAGAGAAAAATCACTCAGGGTCAATGCC
AGCGCTTCGTTAATACAGATGTAGGTGTTCCACAGGGTAGCCAGCAGCATCCTGCGATGCAGATCCGGAA
CATAATGGTGCAGGGCGCTGACTTCCGCGTTTCCAGACTTTACGAAACACGGAAACCGAAGACCATTCAT
GTTGTTGCTCAGGTCGCAGACGTTTTGCAGCAGCAGTCGCTTCACGTTCGCTCGCGTATCGGTGATTCAT
TCTGCTAACCAGTAAGGCAACCCCGCCAGCCTAGCCGGGTCCTCAACGACAGGAGCACGATCATGCGCAC
CCGTGGCCAGGACCCAACGCTGCCCGAGATGCGCCGCGTGCGGCTGCTGGAGATGGCGGACGCGATGGAT
ATGTTCTGCCAAGGGTTGGTTTGCGCATTCACAGTTCTCCGCAAGAATTGATTGGCTCCAATTCTTGGAG
TGGTGAATCCGTTAGCGAGGTGCCGCCGGCTTCCATTCAGGTCGAGGTGGCCCGGCTCCATGCACCGCGA
CGCAACGCGGGGAGGCAGACAAGGTATAGGGCGGCGATGCGATGTACGGGCCAGATATACGCGTATCTGA
GGGGACTAGGGTGTGTTTAGGCGAAAAGCGGGGCTTCGGTTGTACGCGGTTAGGAGTCCCCTCAGGATAT
AGTAGTTTCGCTTTTGCATAGGGAGGGGGAAATGTAGTCTTATGCAATACTCTTGTAGTCTTGCAACATG
GTAACGATGAGTTAGCAACATGCCTTACAAGGAGAGAAAAAGCACCGTGCATGCCGATTGGTGGAAGTAA
GGTGGTACGATCGTGCCTTATTAGGAAGGCAACAGACGGGTCTGACATGGATTGGACGAACCACTGAATT
CCGCATTGCAGAGATATTGTATTTAAGTGCCTAGCTCGATACAATAAAC
Features (pLannotate 1.2.2; 20 found; start..end, strand, type, name):
     55..129     +  ncRNA          RSV PBS: Accession: RF00467 - Rous sarcoma virus (RSV) primer binding site (PBS)
    372..2480    +  CDS            gag: GAG_RSVSB - Experimental evidence at protein level: Swiss-Prot protein existence level 1. [Protease p15]: Aspartyl protease that mediates proteolytic cleavages of Gag and Gag-Pol polyproteins during or shortly after the release of the virion from the plasma membrane. Cleavages take place as an ordered, step-wise cascade to yield mature proteins. This process is called maturation. Displays maximal activity during the budding process just prior to particle release from the cell. From Rous sarcoma virus (strain Schmidt-Ruppin B) (RSV-SRB).
   2468..5185    +  CDS            gag-pol (fragment): POL_RSVSB - Experimental evidence at protein level: Swiss-Prot protein existence level 1. [Integrase]: Catalyzes viral DNA integration into the host chromosome, by performing a series of DNA cutting and joining reactions (PubMed:9218451). This recombination event is an essential step in the viral replication cycle. Has a strong preference for using the 3'-OH at the viral DNA end as a nucleophile. From Rous sarcoma virus (strain Schmidt-Ruppin B) (RSV-SRB).
   5070..6878    +  CDS            env: ENV_RSVSA - Experimental evidence at protein level: Swiss-Prot protein existence level 1. The transmembrane protein (TM) acts as a class I viral fusion protein. Under the current model, the protein has at least 3 conformational states: pre-fusion native state, pre-hairpin intermediate state, and post-fusion hairpin state. During viral and target cell membrane fusion, the coiled coil regions (heptad repeats) assume a trimer-of-hairpins structure, positioning the fusion peptide in close proximity to the C-terminal region of the ectodomain. The formation of this structure appears to drive apposit
   7081..7818    +  CDS            Gsc: GSC_MOUSE - Experimental evidence at protein level: Swiss-Prot protein existence level 1. Regulates chordin (CHRD). May play a role in spatial programing within discrete embryonic fields or lineage compartments during organogenesis (By similarity). In concert with NKX3-2, plays a role in defining the structural components of the middle ear; required for the development of the entire tympanic ring. Goosecoid-expressing regions of the gastrulating mouse egg cylinder have organizer-like activity when transplanted into Xenopus embryos. Probably involved in the regulatory networks that define neura
   7850..7944    +  ncRNA          Retro dr1: Accession: RF00214 - Retrovirus direct repeat 1 (dr1)
   7980..8241    +  promoter       RSV promoter: Rous sarcoma virus enhancer/promoter
   8263..8337    +  ncRNA          RSV PBS: Accession: RF00467 - Rous sarcoma virus (RSV) primer binding site (PBS)
   8464..8758    -  CDS            TcR (fragment): tetracycline efflux protein; tet; confers resistance to tetracycline
   8840..8862    -  protein_bind   lac operator (fragment): The lac repressor binds to the lac operator to inhibit transcription in E. coli. This inhibition can be relieved by adding lactose or isopropyl-β-D-thiogalactopyranoside (IPTG). lac repressor encoded by lacI
   8866..8896    -  promoter       lac UV5 promoter: E. coli lac promoter with an "up" mutation
   9025..9129    +  promoter       AmpR promoter: bla
   9130..9990    +  CDS            AmpR: β-lactamase; bla; confers resistance to ampicillin, carbenicillin, and related antibiotics
  10161..10749   +  rep_origin     ori: high-copy-number ColE1/pMB1/pBR322/pUC origin of replication
  10935..11075   -  misc_feature   bom: basis of mobility region from pBR322
  11177..11368   -  CDS            rop: Rop protein, which maintains plasmids at low copy number; rop
  11385..11765   +  CDS            YPB1_ECOLX: Protein predicted: Swiss-Prot protein existence level 4. From Escherichia coli.
  12007..12076   -  CDS            TcR (fragment): tetracycline efflux protein; tet; confers resistance to tetracycline
  12081..12175   +  ncRNA          Retro dr1: Accession: RF00214 - Retrovirus direct repeat 1 (dr1)
  12211..33      +  promoter       RSV promoter (across the origin): Rous sarcoma virus enhancer/promoter
