[The description below was written by a language model from this plasmid's Addgene catalogue record and pLannotate feature annotations shown in this document.]
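Description:
RCAS (A) goosecoid (CT#19) is a replication-competent avian retroviral vector built on the RCASBP(A) backbone, a Rous sarcoma virus derivative in which the viral oncogene position is replaced by a ClaI cloning site. The annotated 12.4 kb sequence shows a complete provirus. RSV enhancer/promoter elements lie at both ends (one spanning the plasmid origin), corresponding to the two LTRs, and each is followed by a primer binding site. Between them are intact gag, gag-pol and env reading frames, with env matching a subgroup A envelope, which determines which avian cells can be infected. Because all the viral genes are retained, transfected permissive chicken cells produce infectious virus that spreads through the culture or embryonic tissue without a helper.

The payload is the chicken goosecoid (gsc) open reading frame, roughly 700 bp, encoding a homeodomain transcription factor. It was first placed in the Cla12Nco adaptor via NcoI and SalI, then moved as a ClaI fragment into RCAS, downstream of env and upstream of a direct repeat (dr1) element. There it is expressed from the LTR, in RCAS vectors via a spliced message. The annotation tool labelled this CDS by homology to mouse Gsc, but the catalogue lists the species as chicken. Repository sequencing also noted a P2A substitution relative to the reference protein, of unknown consequence.

The bacterial portion is pBR322-like, with a ColE1-type origin plus bom and rop, consistent with the stated low copy number. It carries ampicillin resistance, and only fragments of the tetracycline gene remain. The associated publication used the virus to misexpress goosecoid in the developing chick limb bud, examining the effects on limb morphology and Hox gene expression.
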