Addgene plasmid #13984: RCAS (A) goosecoid (CT#19)
Depositing lab: Cliff Tabin. Depositing organization: Harvard Medical School. Publication: Goosecoid misexpression alters the morphology and Hox gene expression of the developing chick limb bud. Heanue TA, Johnson RL, Izpisua-Belmonte JC, Stern CD, De Robertis EM, Tabin CJ. Mech Dev. 1997 Dec . 69(1-2):31-7. 10.1016/S0925-4773(97)00149-4 PubMed 9486529.
Backbone
  Vector backbone: RCASBP(A)
  Backbone size w/o insert (bp): 11600
  Vector type: Retroviral ; avian expression
Growth in bacteria
  Bacterial resistance: Ampicillin, 100 μg/mL
  Growth temperature: 37°C
  Growth strain: DH5alpha
  Copy number: Low Copy
Gene/Insert
  Gene/Insert name: goosecoid (alt name: gsc)
  Species: G. gallus (chicken)
  Insert size (bp): 700
  Entrez Gene: GSC
  Cloning method: Restriction Enzyme; 5′ cloning site ClaI (not destroyed); 3′ cloning site ClaI (not destroyed)
  Sequencing primers: 5′ RCAS-F
Resource information
  A portion of this plasmid was derived from a plasmid made by: Juan Carlos Ispisua Bel monte
Terms and licenses: Academic/Nonprofit Terms; Industry Terms: Not Available to Industry
Depositor comments: gsc ORF ligated into NcoI-Sal I of the Cla 12 Nco adaptor and then cloned into the Cla I site of RCAS (A). Addgene QC NGS analysis identifies a P2A amino acid discrepancy in the goosecoid insert sequence, relative to NP_990662.2. It is unknown what, if any, impact this may have on plasmid function.
How to cite: RCAS (A) goosecoid (CT#19) was a gift from Cliff Tabin (Addgene plasmid # 13984 ; http://n2t.net/addgene:13984 ; RRID:Addgene_13984)
